Addgene plasmid #218140: pSD118A
Purpose: Expresses AviTag-6xHis-MBP-TEV-SD0(ZF2-3) for protein purification from E. coli
Depositing lab: David Liu. Depositing organization: Broad Institute. Publication: Continuous evolution of compact protein degradation tags regulated by selective molecular glues. Mercer JAM, DeCarlo SJ, Roy Burman SS, Sreekanth V, Nelson AT, Hunkeler M, Chen PJ, Donovan KA, Kokkonda P, Tiwari PK, Shoba VM, Deb A, Choudhary A, Fischer ES, Liu DR. Science. 2024 Mar 15;383(6688):eadk4422. doi: 10.1126/science.adk4422. Epub 2024 Mar 15. PubMed 38484051.
Backbone
  Vector backbone: pET
Growth in bacteria
  Bacterial resistance: Kanamycin, 50 μg/mL
  Growth temperature: 37°C
  Growth strain: DH5alpha
  Copy number: Low Copy
Gene/Insert
  Gene/Insert name: SD0_ZF2-3
  Tag / fusion protein: AviTag-6xHis-MBP-TEV-(GGGGS)2 (N terminal on insert)
Terms and licenses: Academic/Nonprofit Terms; Industry Terms: Not Available to Industry
How to cite: pSD118A was a gift from David Liu (Addgene plasmid # 218140 ; http://n2t.net/addgene:218140 ; RRID:Addgene_218140)
