[The description below was written by a language model from this plasmid's Addgene catalogue record and pLannotate feature annotations shown in this document.]
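Description:
pSD118A is a pET-type bacterial expression plasmid of about 6.6 kb, built to produce a tagged zinc-finger degron protein, SD0(ZF2-3), for purification from E. coli. It is selected with kanamycin through an aminoglycoside phosphotransferase gene. It replicates from a ColE1/pMB1-family origin accompanied by the pBR322 bom region and the rop gene, which keeps copy number low, in agreement with the catalogue entry. An f1 origin is also present. The short tetracycline-resistance fragments and the small predicted E. coli ORF are most likely pBR322-derived backbone remnants rather than functional elements.

The expression cassette has the standard pET arrangement. A T7 promoter is followed directly by a lac operator and the phage T7 gene 10 ribosome binding site, and a T7 terminator closes the unit. A plasmid-borne lacI gene with its own promoter supplies repressor, so transcription depends on T7 RNA polymerase in the host and is inducible with IPTG.

According to the record, the open reading frame encodes an N-terminal AviTag, which is a substrate for site-specific enzymatic biotinylation. This is followed by a 6xHis tag for metal-affinity purification, maltose-binding protein as a solubility and affinity partner, a TEV protease cleavage site, a (GGGGS)2 flexible linker, and finally SD0_ZF2-3. The automated annotation detects the malE portion and a short segment matching Ikaros (IKZF1), which suggests that the insert is related to Ikaros zinc fingers. The smaller tags are not individually annotated. A short match to a T7 gene 10-derived solubility tag just upstream of the terminator may be residual vector sequence.

The associated work concerns compact degradation tags controlled by molecular glues. The biotinylatable, cleavable format would suit in vitro biochemical or binding studies of the purified protein, though the record itself states only that the protein is purified.
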