Features (pLannotate 1.2.2; 19 found; start..end, strand, type, name):
     12..440     +  rep_origin     f1 ori (sequence partly withheld): f1 bacteriophage origin of replication; arrow indicates direction of (+) strand synthesis
    493..550     +  promoter       AmpR promoter (fragment): bla
    559..1374    -  CDS            KanR: aminoglycoside phosphotransferase; aph(3')-Ia; confers resistance to kanamycin in bacteria or G418 (Geneticin®) in eukaryotes
   1496..2084    +  rep_origin     ori: high-copy-number ColE1/pMB1/pBR322/pUC origin of replication
   2270..2409    -  misc_feature   bom: basis of mobility region from pBR322
   2511..2702    -  CDS            rop: Rop protein, which maintains plasmids at low copy number; rop
   2719..3099    +  CDS            YPB1_ECOLX: Protein predicted: Swiss-Prot protein existence level 4. From Escherichia coli.
   3171..3462    -  CDS            TcR (fragment): tetracycline efflux protein; tet; confers resistance to tetracycline
   3477..3498    -  protein_bind   CAP binding site: CAP binding activates transcription in the presence of cAMP. E. coli catabolite activator protein
   3511..4593    -  CDS            lacI: lac repressor; lacI; The lac repressor binds to the lac operator to inhibit transcription in E. coli. This inhibition can be relieved by adding lactose or isopropyl-β-D-thiogalactopyranoside (IPTG).
   4594..4671    -  promoter       lacI promoter: lacI
   4679..4958    -  CDS            TcR (fragment): tetracycline efflux protein; tet; confers resistance to tetracycline
   4980..4998    +  promoter       T7 promoter: promoter for bacteriophage T7 RNA polymerase
   4999..5023    +  protein_bind   lac operator: The lac repressor binds to the lac operator to inhibit transcription in E. coli. This inhibition can be relieved by adding lactose or isopropyl-β-D-thiogalactopyranoside (IPTG). lac repressor encoded by lacI
   5038..5060    +  RBS            RBS: efficient ribosome binding site from bacteriophage T7 gene 10 (Olins and Rangwala, 1989)
   5149..6261    +  CDS            malE (fragment): MALE_ECO57 - Experimental evidence at protein level: Swiss-Prot protein existence level 1. Part of the ABC transporter complex MalEFGK involved in maltose/maltodextrin import. Binds maltose and higher maltodextrins. From Escherichia coli O157:H7.
   6322..6402    +  CDS            Ikzf1 (fragment): IKZF1_MOUSE - Also known as Ikaros, Lyf1, Zfpn1a1, Znfn1a1. Experimental evidence at protein level: Swiss-Prot protein existence level 1. Transcription regulator of hematopoietic cell differentiation. Binds gamma-satellite DNA. Binds with higher affinity to gamma satellite A. Plays a role in the development of lymphocytes, B- and T-cells. Binds and activates the enhancer (delta-A element) of the CD3-delta gene. Repressor of the TDT (terminal deoxynucleotidyltransferase) gene during thymocyte differentiation. Regulates transcription through association with both HDAC-dependent and HDAC-independ
   6511..6560    +  CDS            SET1 (fragment): solubility-enhancement tag derived from T7 phage gene 10B
   6568..6615    +  terminator     T7 terminator: transcription terminator for bacteriophage T7 RNA polymerase
>Addgene plasmid #218140 | pSD118A | addgene full sequence | sequence record 430313 | Addgene NGS Result
TGGCGAATGGG
[124 nt withheld, positions 12-135]
C
[91 nt withheld, positions 137-227]
A
[49 nt withheld, positions 229-277]
CCTTTGACGTTGGAGTCCACGTTCTTT
[37 nt withheld, positions 305-341]
ACCCTATCTCGGTCTATTCTTTTGATTTATAAGGGATTTTGCCGATTTCGGCCTATTGGTTAAAAAATGA
GCTGATTTAACAAAAATTTAACGCGAATTTTAACAAAATATTAACGCTTACAATTTAGGTGGCACTTTTC
GGGGAAATGTGCGCGGAACCCCTATTTGTTTATTTTTCTAAATACATTCAAATATGTATCCGCTCATGAA
TTAATTCTTAGAAAAACTCATCGAGCATCAAATGAAACTGCAATTTATTCATATCAGGATTATCAATACC
ATATTTTTGAAAAAGCCGTTTCTGTAATGAAGGAGAAAACTCACCGAGGCAGTTCCATAGGATGGCAAGA
TCCTGGTATCGGTCTGCGATTCCGACTCGTCCAACATCAATACAACCTATTAATTTCCCCTCGTCAAAAA
TAAGGTTATCAAGTGAGAAATCACCATGAGTGACGACTGAATCCGGTGAGAATGGCAAAAGTTTATGCAT
TTCTTTCCAGACTTGTTCAACAGGCCAGCCATTACGCTCGTCATCAAAATCACTCGCATCAACCAAACCG
TTATTCATTCGTGATTGCGCCTGAGCGAGACGAAATACGCGATCGCTGTTAAAAGGACAATTACAAACAG
GAATCGAATGCAACCGGCGCAGGAACACTGCCAGCGCATCAACAATATTTTCACCTGAATCAGGATATTC
TTCTAATACCTGGAATGCTGTTTTCCCGGGGATCGCAGTGGTGAGTAACCATGCATCATCAGGAGTACGG
ATAAAATGCTTGATGGTCGGAAGAGGCATAAATTCCGTCAGCCAGTTTAGTCTGACCATCTCATCTGTAA
CATCATTGGCAACGCTACCTTTGCCATGTTTCAGAAACAACTCTGGCGCATCGGGCTTCCCATACAATCG
ATAGATTGTCGCACCTGATTGCCCGACATTATCGCGAGCCCATTTATACCCATATAAATCAGCATCCATG
TTGGAATTTAATCGCGGCCTAGAGCAAGACGTTTCCCGTTGAATATGGCTCATAACACCCCTTGTATTAC
TGTTTATGTAAGCAGACAGTTTTATTGTTCATGACCAAAATCCCTTAACGTGAGTTTTCGTTCCACTGAG
CGTCAGACCCCGTAGAAAAGATCAAAGGATCTTCTTGAGATCCTTTTTTTCTGCGCGTAATCTGCTGCTT
GCAAACAAAAAAACCACCGCTACCAGCGGTGGTTTGTTTGCCGGATCAAGAGCTACCAACTCTTTTTCCG
AAGGTAACTGGCTTCAGCAGAGCGCAGATACCAAATACTGTCCTTCTAGTGTAGCCGTAGTTAGGCCACC
ACTTCAAGAACTCTGTAGCACCGCCTACATACCTCGCTCTGCTAATCCTGTTACCAGTGGCTGCTGCCAG
TGGCGATAAGTCGTGTCTTACCGGGTTGGACTCAAGACGATAGTTACCGGATAAGGCGCAGCGGTCGGGC
TGAACGGGGGGTTCGTGCACACAGCCCAGCTTGGAGCGAACGACCTACACCGAACTGAGATACCTACAGC
GTGAGCTATGAGAAAGCGCCACGCTTCCCGAAGGGAGAAAGGCGGACAGGTATCCGGTAAGCGGCAGGGT
CGGAACAGGAGAGCGCACGAGGGAGCTTCCAGGGGGAAACGCCTGGTATCTTTATAGTCCTGTCGGGTTT
CGCCACCTCTGACTTGAGCGTCGATTTTTGTGATGCTCGTCAGGGGGGCGGAGCCTATGGAAAAACGCCA
GCAACGCGGCCTTTTTACGGTTCCTGGCCTTTTGCTGGCCTTTTGCTCACATGTTCTTTCCTGCGTTATC
CCCTGATTCTGTGGATAACCGTATTACCGCCTTTGAGTGAGCTGATACCGCTCGCCGCAGCCGAACGACC
GAGCGCAGCGAGTCAGTGAGCGAGGAAGCGGAAGAGCGCCTGATGCGGTATTTTCTCCTTACGCATCTGT
GCGGTATTTCACACCGCAATGGTGCACTCTCAGTACAATCTGCTCTGATGCCGCATAGTTAAGCCAGTAT
ACACTCCGCTATCGCTACGTGACTGGGTCATGGCTGCGCCCCGACACCCGCCAACACCCGCTGACGCGCC
CTGACGGGCTTGTCTGCTCCCGGCATCCGCTTACAGACAAGCTGTGACCGTCTCCGGGAGCTGCATGTGT
CAGAGGTTTTCACCGTCATCACCGAAACGCGCGAGGCAGCTGCGGTAAAGCTCATCAGCGTGGTCGTGAA
GCGATTCACAGATGTCTGCCTGTTCATCCGCGTCCAGCTCGTTGAGTTTCTCCAGAAGCGTTAATGTCTG
GCTTCTGATAAAGCGGGCCATGTTAAGGGCGGTTTTTTCCTGTTTGGTCACTGATGCCTCCGTGTAAGGG
GGATTTCTGTTCATGGGGGTAATGATACCGATGAAACGAGAGAGGATGCTCACGATACGGGTTACTGATG
ATGAACATGCCCGGTTACTGGAACGTTGTGAGGGTAAACAACTGGCGGTATGGATGCGGCGGGACCAGAG
AAAAATCACTCAGGGTCAATGCCAGCGCTTCGTTAATACAGATGTAGGTGTTCCACAGGGTAGCCAGCAG
CATCCTGCGATGCAGATCCGGAACATAATGGTGCAGGGCGCTGACTTCCGCGTTTCCAGACTTTACGAAA
CACGGAAACCGAAGACCATTCATGTTGTTGCTCAGGTCGCAGACGTTTTGCAGCAGCAGTCGCTTCACGT
TCGCTCGCGTATCGGTGATTCATTCTGCTAACCAGTAAGGCAACCCCGCCAGCCTAGCCGGGTCCTCAAC
GACAGGAGCACGATCATGCGCACCCGTGGGGCCGCCATGCCGGCGATAATGGCCTGCTTCTCGCCGAAAC
GTTTGGTGGCGGGACCAGTGACGAAGGCTTGAGCGAGGGCGTGCAAGATTCCGAATACCGCAAGCGACAG
GCCGATCATCGTCGCGCTCCAGCGAAAGCGGTCCTCGCCGAAAATGACCCAGAGCGCTGCCGGCACCTGT
CCTACGAGTTGCATGATAAAGAAGACAGTCATAAGTGCGGCGACGATAGTCATGCCCCGCGCCCACCGGA
AGGAGCTGACTGGGTTGAAGGCTCTCAAGGGCATCGGTCGAGATCCCGGTGCCTAATGAGTGAGCTAACT
TACATTAATTGCGTTGCGCTCACTGCCCGCTTTCCAGTCGGGAAACCTGTCGTGCCAGCTGCATTAATGA
ATCGGCCAACGCGCGGGGAGAGGCGGTTTGCGTATTGGGCGCCAGGGTGGTTTTTCTTTTCACCAGTGAG
ACGGGCAACAGCTGATTGCCCTTCACCGCCTGGCCCTGAGAGAGTTGCAGCAAGCGGTCCACGCTGGTTT
GCCCCAGCAGGCGAAAATCCTGTTTGATGGTGGTTAACGGCGGGATATAACATGAGCTGTCTTCGGTATC
GTCGTATCCCACTACCGAGATATCCGCACCAACGCGCAGCCCGGACTCGGTAATGGCGCGCATTGCGCCC
AGCGCCATCTGATCGTTGGCAACCAGCATCGCAGTGGGAACGATGCCCTCATTCAGCATTTGCATGGTTT
GTTGAAAACCGGACATGGCACTCCAGTCGCCTTCCCGTTCCGCTATCGGCTGAATTTGATTGCGAGTGAG
ATATTTATGCCAGCCAGCCAGACGCAGACGCGCCGAGACAGAACTTAATGGGCCCGCTAACAGCGCGATT
TGCTGGTGACCCAATGCGACCAGATGCTCCACGCCCAGTCGCGTACCGTCTTCATGGGAGAAAATAATAC
TGTTGATGGGTGTCTGGTCAGAGACATCAAGAAATAACGCCGGAACATTAGTGCAGGCAGCTTCCACAGC
AATGGCATCCTGGTCATCCAGCGGATAGTTAATGATCAGCCCACTGACGCGTTGCGCGAGAAGATTGTGC
ACCGCCGCTTTACAGGCTTCGACGCCGCTTCGTTCTACCATCGACACCACCACGCTGGCACCCAGTTGAT
CGGCGCGAGATTTAATCGCCGCGACAATTTGCGACGGCGCGTGCAGGGCCAGACTGGAGGTGGCAACGCC
AATCAGCAACGACTGTTTGCCCGCCAGTTGTTGTGCCACGCGGTTGGGAATGTAATTCAGCTCCGCCATC
GCCGCTTCCACTTTTTCCCGCGTTTTCGCAGAAACGTGGCTGGCCTGGTTCACCACGCGGGAAACGGTCT
GATAAGAGACACCGGCATACTCTGCGACATCGTATAACGTTACTGGTTTCACATTCACCACCCTGAATTG
ACTCTCTTCCGGGCGCTATCATGCCATACCGCGAAAGGTTTTGCGCCATTCGATGGTGTCCGGGATCTCG
ACGCTCTCCCTTATGCGACTCCTGCATTAGGAAGCAGCCCAGTAGTAGGTTGAGGCCGTTGAGCACCGCC
GCCGCAAGGAATGGTGCATGCAAGGAGATGGCGCCCAACAGTCCCCCGGCCACGGGGCCTGCCACCATAC
CCACGCCGAAACAAGCGCTCATGAGCCCGAAGTGGCGAGCCCGATCTTCCCCATCGGTGATGTCGGCGAT
ATAGGCGCCAGCAACCGCACCTGTGGCGCCGGTGATGCCGGCCACGATGCGTCCGGCGTAGAGGATCGAG
ATCTCGATCCCGCGAAATTAATACGACTCACTATAGGGGAATTGTGAGCGGATAACAATTCCCCTCTAGA
AATAATTTTGTTTAACTTTAAGAAGGAGATATACATATGGGCTTAAACGACATTTTTGAGGCTCAAAAGA
TCGAATGGCACGAGGGCAGCTCTCATCATCATCATCACCACGGTTCCAGTAAGATCGAAGAAGGCAAGTT
AGTGATTTGGATCAACGGCGATAAAGGCTATAACGGTTTAGCGGAAGTAGGCAAGAAGTTTGAGAAGGAT
ACCGGAATCAAAGTGACGGTCGAACACCCGGATAAGTTAGAGGAGAAGTTCCCTCAAGTAGCGGCAACGG
GCGACGGTCCTGACATCATCTTTTGGGCACACGACCGCTTCGGTGGTTACGCTCAGTCAGGTTTATTAGC
GGAGATTACTCCAGACAAAGCGTTCCAGGACAAGTTATATCCATTTACGTGGGACGCAGTGCGTTATAAC
GGCAAGTTAATCGCATATCCCATTGCGGTAGAAGCCCTGAGCCTGATTTACAACAAGGACCTGTTACCCA
ACCCTCCGAAGACGTGGGAGGAGATTCCGGCTTTAGATAAGGAACTGAAAGCGAAAGGCAAGTCTGCCCT
GATGTTTAACCTGCAAGAACCCTACTTCACCTGGCCTCTGATCGCGGCGGATGGCGGTTATGCGTTTAAG
TACGAAAACGGCAAATACGATATTAAGGATGTAGGCGTCGATAACGCCGGTGCCAAAGCCGGTCTGACCT
TTTTAGTTGATCTGATTAAGAATAAGCACATGAACGCAGACACCGACTACAGCATTGCGGAAGCTGCGTT
TAATAAAGGTGAGACCGCCATGACGATTAACGGACCTTGGGCGTGGTCGAACATTGATACCAGTAAAGTC
AATTACGGCGTTACAGTCCTGCCGACCTTCAAAGGTCAGCCGTCAAAACCGTTCGTAGGTGTCTTATCCG
CCGGTATCAACGCGGCGTCCCCAAATAAAGAGTTGGCTAAAGAGTTCCTGGAAAACTATCTGCTGACAGA
CGAAGGACTGGAGGCTGTGAACAAGGACAAGCCACTGGGCGCTGTTGCGCTGAAAAGTTATGAGGAAGAA
CTGGCGAAAGATCCCCGCATCGCGGCGACGATGGAAAACGCCCAAAAAGGCGAAATCATGCCGAACATTC
CGCAGATGTCAGCTTTTTGGTATGCCGTACGCACGGCTGTTATTAACGCCGCGTCGGGCCGCCAAACCGT
TGATGAGGCACTGAAGGACGCGCAGACTCGTATCACCAAGGGTAGCGAAAATCTTTATTTTCAAGGCTCG
GGTGGAGGGGGCTCGGGAGGTGGCGGTGGGGAACGTCCCCTTCAATGTGAAATTTGCGGCTTTACGTGTC
GTCAGAAGGGAAATTTGTTACGCCATATTAAACTGCATACGGGTGAGAAACCGTTTAAGTGTCACCTGTG
TAATTACGCATGTCAACGTCGTGACGCTCTGACTGGACACTTACGCACGCACTCCGTAATCAAGGAGGAG
TGAGATCCGGCTGCTAACAAAGCCCGAAAGGAAGCTGAGTTGGCTGCTGCCACCGCTGAGCAATAACTAG
CATAACCCCTTGGGGCCTCTAAACGGGTCTTGAGGGGTTTTTTGCTGAAAGGAGGAACTATATCCGGAT
